>Addgene plasmid #107190 | p2T-CAG-SpCas9-BlastR | depositor full sequence | sequence record 202221 | p2T-CAG-SpCas9-BlastR sequence 12083 bps
CCACCTAAATTGTAAGCGTTAATATTTTGTTAAAATTCGCGTTAAATTTTTGTTAAATCAGCTCATTTTT
TAACCAATAGGCCGAAATCGGCAAAATCCCTTATAAATCAAAAGAATAGACCGAGATAGGGT
[37 nt withheld, positions 133-169]
AAAGAACGTGGACTCCAACGTCAAAGG
[49 nt withheld, positions 197-245]
T
[91 nt withheld, positions 247-337]
G
[124 nt withheld, positions 339-462]
CCCATTCGCCATTCAGGCTGCGCAACTGTTGGGAAGGGCGATCGGTGCGGGCCTCTTCGCTATTACGCCA
GCTGGCGAAAGGGGGATGTGCTGCAAGGCGATTAAGTTGGGTAACGCCAGGGTTTTCCCAGTCACGACGT
TGTAAAACGACGGCCAGTGAGCGCGCGTAATACGACTCACTATAGGGCGAATTGGGTACCGGCATATGGT
TCTTGACAGAGGTGTAAAAAGTACTCAAAAATTTTACTCAAGTGAAAGTACAAGTACTTAGGGAAAATTT
TACTCAATTAAAAGTAAAAGTATCTGGCTAGAATCTTACTTGAGTAAAAGTAAAAAAGTACTCCATTAAA
ATTGTACTTGAGTATTAAGGAAGTAAAAGTAAAAGCAAGAAAGATCGATCTCGAAGGATCTGGAGGCCAC
CATGGTGTCGATAACTTCGTATAGCATACATTATACGAAGTTATCGTGCTCGACATTGATTATTGACTAG
TTATTAATAGTAATCAATTACGGGGTCATTAGTTCATAGCCCATATATGGAGTTCCGCGTTACATAACTT
ACGGTAAATGGCCCGCCTGGCTGACCGCCCAACGACCCCCGCCCATTGACGTCAATAATGACGTATGTTC
CCATAGTAACGCCAATAGGGACTTTCCATTGACGTCAATGGGTGGAGTATTTACGGTAAACTGCCCACTT
GGCAGTACATCAAGTGTATCATATGCCAAGTACGCCCCCTATTGACGTCAATGACGGTAAATGGCCCGCC
TGGCATTATGCCCAGTACATGACCTTATGGGACTTTCCTACTTGGCAGTACATCTACGTATTAGTCATCG
CTATTACCATGGTCGAGGTGAGCCCCACGTTCTGCTTCACTCTCCCCATCTCCCCCCCCTCCCCACCCCC
AATTTTGTATTTATTTATTTTTTAATTATTTTGTGCAGCGATGGGGGCGGGGGGGGGGGGGGGGCGCGCG
CCAGGCGGGGCGGGGCGGGGCGAGGGGCGGGGCGGGGCGAGGCGGAGAGGTGCGGCGGCAGCCAATCAGA
GCGGCGCGCTCCGAAAGTTTCCTTTTATGGCGAGGCGGCGGCGGCGGCGGCCCTATAAAAAGCGAAGCGC
GCGGCGGGCGGGGAGTCGCTGCGACGCTGCCTTCGCCCCGTGCCCCGCTCCGCCGCCGCCTCGCGCCGCC
CGCCCCGGCTCTGACTGACCGCGTTACTCCCACAGGTGAGCGGGCGGGACGGCCCTTCTCCTCCGGGCTG
TAATTAGCGCTTGGTTTAATGACGGCTTGTTTCTTTTCTGTGGCTGCGTGAAAGCCTTGAGGGGCTCCGG
GAGGGCCCTTTGTGCGGGGGGAGCGGCTCGGGGGGTGCGTGCGTGTGTGTGTGCGTGGGGAGCGCCGCGT
GCGGCTCCGCGCTGCCCGGCGGCTGTGAGCGCTGCGGGCGCGGCGCGGGGCTTTGTGCGCTCCGCAGTGT
GCGCGAGGGGAGCGCGGCCGGGGGCGGTGCCCCGCGGTGCGGGGGGGGCTGCGAGGGGAACAAAGGCTGC
GTGCGGGGTGTGTGCGTGGGGGGGTGAGCAGGGGGTGTGGGCGCGTCGGTCGGGCTGCAACCCCCCCTGC
ACCCCCCTCCCCGAGTTGCTGAGCACGGCCCGGCTTCGGGTGCGGGGCTCCGTACGGGGCGTGGCGCGGG
GCTCGCCGTGCCGGGCGGGGGGTGGCGGCAGGTGGGGGTGCCGGGCGGGGCGGGGCCGCCTCGGGCCGGG
GAGGGCTCGGGGGAGGGGCGCGGCGGCCCCCGGAGCGCCGGCGGCTGTCGAGGCGCGGCGAGCCGCAGCC
ATTGCCTTTTATGGTAATCGTGCGAGAGGGCGCAGGGACTTCCTTTGTCCCAAATCTGTGCGGAGCCGAA
ATCTGGGAGGCGCCGCCGCACCCCCTCTAGCGGGCGCGGGGCGAAGCGGTGCGGCGCCGGCAGGAAGGAA
ATGGGCGGGGAGGGCCTTCGTGCGTCGCCGCGCCGCCGTCCCCTTCTCCCTCTCCAGCCTCGGGGCTGTC
CGCGGGGGGACGGCTGCCTTCGGGGGGGACGGGGCAGGGCGGGGTTCGGCTTCTGGCGTGTGACCGGCGG
CTCTAGAGCCTCTGCTAACCATGTTCATGCCTTCTTCTTTTTCCTACAGCTCCTGGGCAACGTGCTGGTT
ATTGTGCTGTCTCATCATTTTGGCAAAGAATTCCTCGAGCGGCCGCCAGTGTGATGGATATCTGCAGAAT
TCGAATTCCAGCACACTGGCGGCCGTTACTCGAAGTTATCTCGAGGTCGACGGTATCGATAAGCTTGGTA
CCCGTTACATAACTTACGGTAAATGGCCCGCCTGGCTGACCGCCCAACGACCCCCGCCCATTGACGTCAA
TAGTAACGCCAATAGGGACTTTCCATTGACGTCAATGGGTGGAGTATTTACGGTAAACTGCCCACTTGGC
AGTACATCAAGTGTATCATATGCCAAGTACGCCCCCTATTGACGTCAATGACGGTAAATGGCCCGCCTGG
CATTGTGCCCAGTACATGACCTTATGGGACTTTCCTACTTGGCAGTACATCTACGTATTAGTCATCGCTA
TTACCATGGTCGAGGTGAGCCCCACGTTCTGCTTCACTCTCCCCATCTCCCCCCCCTCCCCACCCCCAAT
TTTGTATTTATTTATTTTTTAATTATTTTGTGCAGCGATGGGGGCGGGGGGGGGGGGGGGGCGCGCGCCA
GGCGGGGCGGGGCGGGGCGAGGGGCGGGGCGGGGCGAGGCGGAGAGGTGCGGCGGCAGCCAATCAGAGCG
GCGCGCTCCGAAAGTTTCCTTTTATGGCGAGGCGGCGGCGGCGGCGGCCCTATAAAAAGCGAAGCGCGCG
GCGGGCGGGAGTCGCTGCGACGCTGCCTTCGCCCCGTGCCCCGCTCCGCCGCCGCCTCGCGCCGCCCGCC
CCGGCTCTGACTGACCGCGTTACTCCCACAGGTGAGCGGGCGGGACGGCCCTTCTCCTCCGGGCTGTAAT
TAGCTGAGCAAGAGGTAAGGGTTTAAGGGATGGTTGGTTGGTGGGGTATTAATGTTTAATTACCTGGAGC
ACCTGCCTGAAATCACTTTTTTTCAGGTTGGACCGGTGCCACCATGGACTATAAGGACCACGACGGAGAC
TACAAGGATCATGATATTGATTACAAAGACGATGACGATAAGATGGCCCCAAAGAAGAAGCGGAAGGTCG
GTATCCACGGAGTCCCAGCAGCCGACAAGAAGTACAGCATCGGCCTGGACATCGGCACCAACTCTGTGGG
CTGGGCCGTGATCACCGACGAGTACAAGGTGCCCAGCAAGAAATTCAAGGTGCTGGGCAACACCGACCGG
CACAGCATCAAGAAGAACCTGATCGGAGCCCTGCTGTTCGACAGCGGCGAAACAGCCGAGGCCACCCGGC
TGAAGAGAACCGCCAGAAGAAGATACACCAGACGGAAGAACCGGATCTGCTATCTGCAAGAGATCTTCAG
CAACGAGATGGCCAAGGTGGACGACAGCTTCTTCCACAGACTGGAAGAGTCCTTCCTGGTGGAAGAGGAT
AAGAAGCACGAGCGGCACCCCATCTTCGGCAACATCGTGGACGAGGTGGCCTACCACGAGAAGTACCCCA
CCATCTACCACCTGAGAAAGAAACTGGTGGACAGCACCGACAAGGCCGACCTGCGGCTGATCTATCTGGC
CCTGGCCCACATGATCAAGTTCCGGGGCCACTTCCTGATCGAGGGCGACCTGAACCCCGACAACAGCGAC
GTGGACAAGCTGTTCATCCAGCTGGTGCAGACCTACAACCAGCTGTTCGAGGAAAACCCCATCAACGCCA
GCGGCGTGGACGCCAAGGCCATCCTGTCTGCCAGACTGAGCAAGAGCAGACGGCTGGAAAATCTGATCGC
CCAGCTGCCCGGCGAGAAGAAGAATGGCCTGTTCGGAAACCTGATTGCCCTGAGCCTGGGCCTGACCCCC
AACTTCAAGAGCAACTTCGACCTGGCCGAGGATGCCAAACTGCAGCTGAGCAAGGACACCTACGACGACG
ACCTGGACAACCTGCTGGCCCAGATCGGCGACCAGTACGCCGACCTGTTTCTGGCCGCCAAGAACCTGTC
CGACGCCATCCTGCTGAGCGACATCCTGAGAGTGAACACCGAGATCACCAAGGCCCCCCTGAGCGCCTCT
ATGATCAAGAGATACGACGAGCACCACCAGGACCTGACCCTGCTGAAAGCTCTCGTGCGGCAGCAGCTGC
CTGAGAAGTACAAAGAGATTTTCTTCGACCAGAGCAAGAACGGCTACGCCGGCTACATTGACGGCGGAGC
CAGCCAGGAAGAGTTCTACAAGTTCATCAAGCCCATCCTGGAAAAGATGGACGGCACCGAGGAACTGCTC
GTGAAGCTGAACAGAGAGGACCTGCTGCGGAAGCAGCGGACCTTCGACAACGGCAGCATCCCCCACCAGA
TCCACCTGGGAGAGCTGCACGCCATTCTGCGGCGGCAGGAAGATTTTTACCCATTCCTGAAGGACAACCG
GGAAAAGATCGAGAAGATCCTGACCTTCCGCATCCCCTACTACGTGGGCCCTCTGGCCAGGGGAAACAGC
AGATTCGCCTGGATGACCAGAAAGAGCGAGGAAACCATCACCCCCTGGAACTTCGAGGAAGTGGTGGACA
AGGGCGCTTCCGCCCAGAGCTTCATCGAGCGGATGACCAACTTCGATAAGAACCTGCCCAACGAGAAGGT
GCTGCCCAAGCACAGCCTGCTGTACGAGTACTTCACCGTGTATAACGAGCTGACCAAAGTGAAATACGTG
ACCGAGGGAATGAGAAAGCCCGCCTTCCTGAGCGGCGAGCAGAAAAAGGCCATCGTGGACCTGCTGTTCA
AGACCAACCGGAAAGTGACCGTGAAGCAGCTGAAAGAGGACTACTTCAAGAAAATCGAGTGCTTCGACTC
CGTGGAAATCTCCGGCGTGGAAGATCGGTTCAACGCCTCCCTGGGCACATACCACGATCTGCTGAAAATT
ATCAAGGACAAGGACTTCCTGGACAATGAGGAAAACGAGGACATTCTGGAAGATATCGTGCTGACCCTGA
CACTGTTTGAGGACAGAGAGATGATCGAGGAACGGCTGAAAACCTATGCCCACCTGTTCGACGACAAAGT
GATGAAGCAGCTGAAGCGGCGGAGATACACCGGCTGGGGCAGGCTGAGCCGGAAGCTGATCAACGGCATC
CGGGACAAGCAGTCCGGCAAGACAATCCTGGATTTCCTGAAGTCCGACGGCTTCGCCAACAGAAACTTCA
TGCAGCTGATCCACGACGACAGCCTGACCTTTAAAGAGGACATCCAGAAAGCCCAGGTGTCCGGCCAGGG
CGATAGCCTGCACGAGCACATTGCCAATCTGGCCGGCAGCCCCGCCATTAAGAAGGGCATCCTGCAGACA
GTGAAGGTGGTGGACGAGCTCGTGAAAGTGATGGGCCGGCACAAGCCCGAGAACATCGTGATCGAAATGG
CCAGAGAGAACCAGACCACCCAGAAGGGACAGAAGAACAGCCGCGAGAGAATGAAGCGGATCGAAGAGGG
CATCAAAGAGCTGGGCAGCCAGATCCTGAAAGAACACCCCGTGGAAAACACCCAGCTGCAGAACGAGAAG
CTGTACCTGTACTACCTGCAGAATGGGCGGGATATGTACGTGGACCAGGAACTGGACATCAACCGGCTGT
CCGACTACGATGTGGACCATATCGTGCCTCAGAGCTTTCTGAAGGACGACTCCATCGACAACAAGGTGCT
GACCAGAAGCGACAAGAACCGGGGCAAGAGCGACAACGTGCCCTCCGAAGAGGTCGTGAAGAAGATGAAG
AACTACTGGCGGCAGCTGCTGAACGCCAAGCTGATTACCCAGAGAAAGTTCGACAATCTGACCAAGGCCG
AGAGAGGCGGCCTGAGCGAACTGGATAAGGCCGGCTTCATCAAGAGACAGCTGGTGGAAACCCGGCAGAT
CACAAAGCACGTGGCACAGATCCTGGACTCCCGGATGAACACTAAGTACGACGAGAATGACAAGCTGATC
CGGGAAGTGAAAGTGATCACCCTGAAGTCCAAGCTGGTGTCCGATTTCCGGAAGGATTTCCAGTTTTACA
AAGTGCGCGAGATCAACAACTACCACCACGCCCACGACGCCTACCTGAACGCCGTCGTGGGAACCGCCCT
GATCAAAAAGTACCCTAAGCTGGAAAGCGAGTTCGTGTACGGCGACTACAAGGTGTACGACGTGCGGAAG
ATGATCGCCAAGAGCGAGCAGGAAATCGGCAAGGCTACCGCCAAGTACTTCTTCTACAGCAACATCATGA
ACTTTTTCAAGACCGAGATTACCCTGGCCAACGGCGAGATCCGGAAGCGGCCTCTGATCGAGACAAACGG
CGAAACCGGGGAGATCGTGTGGGATAAGGGCCGGGATTTTGCCACCGTGCGGAAAGTGCTGAGCATGCCC
CAAGTGAATATCGTGAAAAAGACCGAGGTGCAGACAGGCGGCTTCAGCAAAGAGTCTATCCTGCCCAAGA
GGAACAGCGATAAGCTGATCGCCAGAAAGAAGGACTGGGACCCTAAGAAGTACGGCGGCTTCGACAGCCC
CACCGTGGCCTATTCTGTGCTGGTGGTGGCCAAAGTGGAAAAGGGCAAGTCCAAGAAACTGAAGAGTGTG
AAAGAGCTGCTGGGGATCACCATCATGGAAAGAAGCAGCTTCGAGAAGAATCCCATCGACTTTCTGGAAG
CCAAGGGCTACAAAGAAGTGAAAAAGGACCTGATCATCAAGCTGCCTAAGTACTCCCTGTTCGAGCTGGA
AAACGGCCGGAAGAGAATGCTGGCCTCTGCCGGCGAACTGCAGAAGGGAAACGAACTGGCCCTGCCCTCC
AAATATGTGAACTTCCTGTACCTGGCCAGCCACTATGAGAAGCTGAAGGGCTCCCCCGAGGATAATGAGC
AGAAACAGCTGTTTGTGGAACAGCACAAGCACTACCTGGACGAGATCATCGAGCAGATCAGCGAGTTCTC
CAAGAGAGTGATCCTGGCCGACGCTAATCTGGACAAAGTGCTGTCCGCCTACAACAAGCACCGGGATAAG
CCCATCAGAGAGCAGGCCGAGAATATCATCCACCTGTTTACCCTGACCAATCTGGGAGCCCCTGCCGCCT
TCAAGTACTTTGACACCACCATCGACCGGAAGAGGTACACCAGCACCAAAGAGGTGCTGGACGCCACCCT
GATCCACCAGAGCATCACCGGCCTGTACGAGACACGGATCGACCTGTCTCAGCTGGGAGGCGACAAAAGG
CCGGCGGCCACGAAAAAGGCCGGCCAGGCAAAAAAGAAAAAGTAAGAATTCCTAGAGCTCGCTGATCAGC
CTCGACTGTGCCTTCTAGTTGCCAGCCATCTGTTGTTTGCCCCTCCCCCGTGCCTTCCTTGACCCTGGAA
GGTGCCACTCCCACTGTCCTTTCCTAATAAAATGAGGAAATTGCATCGCATTGTCTGAGTAGGTGTCATT
CTATTCTGGGGGGTGGGGTGGGGCAGGACAGCAAGGGGGAGGATTGGGAAGAGAATAGCAGGCATGCTGG
GGAGCGGCCGCTTCGAGCAGACATGATAAGATACATTGATGAGTTTGGACAAACCACAACTAGAATGCAG
TGAAAAAAATGCTTTATTTGTGAAATTTGTGATGCTATTGCTTTATTTGTAACCATTATAAGCTGCAATA
AACAAGTTAACAACAACAATTGCATTCATTTTATGTTTCAGGTTCAGGGGGAGATGTGGGAGGTTTTTTA
AAGCAAGTAAAACCTCTACAAATGTGGTAAAAAATTGCATTCATTTTATGTTTCAGGTTCAGGGGGAGAT
GTGGGAGGTTTTTTAAAGCAAGTAAAACCTCTACAAATGTGGTAAAATCGCGATAAGGATCCGGGCTGGC
GTAATAGCGAAGAGGCCCGCACCGATCGCCCTTCCCAACAGTTGCGCAGCCTGAAACAGACATGATAAGA
TACATTGATGAGTTTGGACAAACCACAACTAGAATGCAGTGAAAAAAATGCTTTATTTGTGAAATTTGTG
ATGCTATTGCTTTATTTGTAACCATTATAAGCTGCAATAAACAAGTTGGGGTGGGCGAAGAACTCCAGCA
TGAGATCCCCGCGCTGGAGGATCATCCAGCCGGCGTCCCGGAAAACGATTCCGAAGCCCAACCTTTCATA
GAAGGCGGCGGTGGAATCGAAATCTCGTAGCACGTGTCAGTCCTGCTCCTCGGCCACGAAGTGCTTAGCC
CTCCCACACATAACCAGAGGGCAGCAATTCACGAATCCCAACTGCCGTCGGCTGTCCATCACTGTCCTTC
ACTATGGCTTTGATCCCAGGATGCAGATCGAGAAGCACCTGTCGGCACCGTCCGCAGGGGCTCAAGATGC
CCCTGTTCTCATTTCCGATCGCGACGATACAAGTCAGGTTGCCAGCTGCCGCAGCAGCAGCAGTGCCCAG
CACCACGAGTTCTGCACAAGGTCCCCCAGTAAAATGATATACATTGACACCAGTGAAGATGCGGCCGTCG
CTAGAGAGAGCTGCGCTGGCGACGCTGTAGTCTTCAGAGATGGGGATGCTGTTGATTGTAGCCGTTGCTC
TTTCAATGAGGGTGGATTCTTCTTGAGACAAAGGCTTGGCCATGGTTTAGTTCCTCACCTTGTCGTATTA
TACTATGCCGATATACTATGCCGATGATTAATTGTCAACACGTGCTGATCAGATCCGAAAATGGATATAC
AAGCTCCCGGGAGCTTTTTGCAAAAGCCTAGGCCTCCAAAAAAGCCTCCTCACTACTTCTGGAATAGCTC
AGAGGCAGAGGCGGCCTCGGCCTCTGCATAAATAAAAAAAATTAGTCAGCCATGGGGCGGAGAATGGGCG
GAACTGGGCGGAGTTAGGGGCGGGATGGGCGGAGTTAGGGGCGGGACTATGGTTGCTGACTAATTGAGAT
GCATGCTTTGCATACTTCTGCCTGCTGGGGAGCCTGGGGACTTTCCACACCTGGTTGCTGACTAATTGAG
ATGCATGCTTTGCATACTTCTGCCTGCTGGGGAGCCTGGGGACTTTCCACACCCTAACTGACACACATTC
CACAGAATTCAAGTGATCTCCAAAAAATAAGTACTTTTTGACTGTAAATAAAATTGTAAGGAGTAAAAAG
TACTTTTTTTTCTAAAAAAATGTAATTAAGTAAAAGTAAAAGTATTGATTTTTAATTGTACTCAAGTAAA
GTAAAAATCCCCAAAAATAATACTTAAGTACAGTAATCAAGTAAAATTACTCAAGTACTTTACACCTCTG
GTTCTTGACCCCCTACCTTCAGCAAGCCCAGCAGATCCGAGCTCCAGCTTTTGTTCCCTTTAGTGAGGGT
TAATTGCGCGCTTGGCGTAATCATGGTCATAGCTGTTTCCTGTGTGAAATTGTTATCCGCTCACAATTCC
ACACAACATACGAGCCGGAAGCATAAAGTGTAAAGCCTGGGGTGCCTAATGAGTGAGCTAACTCACATTA
ATTGCGTTGCGCTCACTGCCCGCTTTCCAGTCGGGAAACCTGTCGTGCCAGCTGCATTAATGAATCGGCC
AACGCGCGGGGAGAGGCGGTTTGCGTATTGGGCGCTCTTCCGCTTCCTCGCTCACTGACTCGCTGCGCTC
GGTCGTTCGGCTGCGGCGAGCGGTATCAGCTCACTCAAAGGCGGTAATACGGTTATCCACAGAATCAGGG
GATAACGCAGGAAAGAACATGTGAGCAAAAGGCCAGCAAAAGGCCAGGAACCGTAAAAAGGCCGCGTTGC
TGGCGTTTTTCCATAGGCTCCGCCCCCCTGACGAGCATCACAAAAATCGACGCTCAAGTCAGAGGTGGCG
AAACCCGACAGGACTATAAAGATACCAGGCGTTTCCCCCTGGAAGCTCCCTCGTGCGCTCTCCTGTTCCG
ACCCTGCCGCTTACCGGATACCTGTCCGCCTTTCTCCCTTCGGGAAGCGTGGCGCTTTCTCATAGCTCAC
GCTGTAGGTATCTCAGTTCGGTGTAGGTCGTTCGCTCCAAGCTGGGCTGTGTGCACGAACCCCCCGTTCA
GCCCGACCGCTGCGCCTTATCCGGTAACTATCGTCTTGAGTCCAACCCGGTAAGACACGACTTATCGCCA
CTGGCAGCAGCCACTGGTAACAGGATTAGCAGAGCGAGGTATGTAGGCGGTGCTACAGAGTTCTTGAAGT
GGTGGCCTAACTACGGCTACACTAGAAGGACAGTATTTGGTATCTGCGCTCTGCTGAAGCCAGTTACCTT
CGGAAAAAGAGTTGGTAGCTCTTGATCCGGCAAACAAACCACCGCTGGTAGCGGTGGTTTTTTTGTTTGC
AAGCAGCAGATTACGCGCAGAAAAAAAGGATCTCAAGAAGATCCTTTGATCTTTTCTACGGGGTCTGACG
CTCAGTGGAACGAAAACTCACGTTAAGGGATTTTGGTCATGAGATTATCAAAAAGGATCTTCACCTAGAT
CCTTTTAAATTAAAAATGAAGTTTTAAATCAATCTAAAGTATATATGAGTAAACTTGGTCTGACAGTTAC
CAATGCTTAATCAGTGAGGCACCTATCTCAGCGATCTGTCTATTTCGTTCATCCATAGTTGCCTGACTCC
CCGTCGTGTAGATAACTACGATACGGGAGGGCTTACCATCTGGCCCCAGTGCTGCAATGATACCGCGAGA
CCCACGCTCACCGGCTCCAGATTTATCAGCAATAAACCAGCCAGCCGGAAGGGCCGAGCGCAGAAGTGGT
CCTGCAACTTTATCCGCCTCCATCCAGTCTATTAATTGTTGCCGGGAAGCTAGAGTAAGTAGTTCGCCAG
TTAATAGTTTGCGCAACGTTGTTGCCATTGCTACAGGCATCGTGGTGTCACGCTCGTCGTTTGGTATGGC
TTCATTCAGCTCCGGTTCCCAACGATCAAGGCGAGTTACATGATCCCCCATGTTGTGCAAAAAAGCGGTT
AGCTCCTTCGGTCCTCCGATCGTTGTCAGAAGTAAGTTGGCCGCAGTGTTATCACTCATGGTTATGGCAG
CACTGCATAATTCTCTTACTGTCATGCCATCCGTAAGATGCTTTTCTGTGACTGGTGAGTACTCAACCAA
GTCATTCTGAGAATAGTGTATGCGGCGACCGAGTTGCTCTTGCCCGGCGTCAATACGGGATAATACCGCG
CCACATAGCAGAACTTTAAAAGTGCTCATCATTGGAAAACGTTCTTCGGGGCGAAAACTCTCAAGGATCT
TACCGCTGTTGAGATCCAGTTCGATGTAACCCACTCGTGCACCCAACTGATCTTCAGCATCTTTTACTTT
CACCAGCGTTTCTGGGTGAGCAAAAACAGGAAGGCAAAATGCCGCAAAAAAGGGAATAAGGGCGACACGG
AAATGTTGAATACTCATACTCTTCCTTTTTCAATATTATTGAAGCATTTATCAGGGTTATTGTCTCATGA
GCGGATACATATTTGAATGTATTTAGAAAAATAAACAAATAGGGGTTCCGCGCACATTTCCCCGAAAAGT
G
Features (pLannotate 1.2.2; 33 found; start..end, strand, type, name):
     34..462     -  rep_origin     f1 ori (sequence partly withheld): f1 bacteriophage origin of replication; arrow indicates direction of (+) strand synthesis
    467..622     -  CDS            lacZα (fragment): LacZα fragment of β-galactosidase; lacZ fragment
    630..648     +  promoter       T7 promoter: promoter for bacteriophage T7 RNA polymerase
    893..926     +  protein_bind   loxP: Cre-mediated recombination occurs in the 8-bp core sequence (GCATACAT). Cre recombinase
    934..1313    +  enhancer       CMV enhancer: human cytomegalovirus immediate early enhancer
   1315..1592    +  promoter       chicken β-actin promoter: No description available
   1594..2611    +  intron         chimeric intron: chimera between introns from chicken β-actin and rabbit β-globin
   2742..2769    -  misc_feature   MCS (fragment): pBluescript multiple cloning site
   2775..3060    +  enhancer       CMV enhancer: human cytomegalovirus immediate early enhancer; contains an 18-bp deletion relative to the standard CMV enhancer
   3062..3339    +  promoter       chicken β-actin promoter: No description available
   3340..3568    +  intron         hybrid intron: hybrid between chicken β-actin (CBA) and minute virus of mice (MMV) introns (Gray et al., 2011)
   3706..5307    +  CDS            Cas9(N): N-terminal portion of Streptococcus pyogenes Cas9 (Zetsche et al., 2015)
   5308..7806    +  CDS            Cas9(C): C-terminal portion of Streptococcus pyogenes Cas9 (Zetsche et al., 2015)
   7807..7854    +  CDS            nucleoplasmin NLS: bipartite nuclear localization signal from nucleoplasmin
   7888..7999    +  polyA_signal   bGH poly(A) signal: bovine growth hormone polyadenylation signal
   8119..8240    -  polyA_signal   SV40 poly(A) signal: SV40 polyadenylation signal
   8263..8331    -  CDS            large T antigen (fragment): large T antigen from SV40 (simian virus 40)
   8348..8416    -  CDS            large T antigen (fragment): large T antigen from SV40 (simian virus 40)
   8437..8497    +  CDS            lacZα (fragment): LacZα fragment of β-galactosidase; lacZ fragment
   8508..8629    -  polyA_signal   SV40 poly(A) signal: SV40 polyadenylation signal
   8624..8749    -  CDS            ble (fragment): BLE_KLEPN - Experimental evidence at protein level: Swiss-Prot protein existence level 1. Binding protein with a strong affinity to the bleomycin family of antibiotics. Binds to CL990; an antimitotic-antibiotic compound. From Klebsiella pneumoniae.
   8759..8786    -  CDS            BleoR (fragment): antibiotic-binding protein; Sh ble from Streptoalloteichus hindustanus; confers resistance to bleomycin, phleomycin, and Zeocin™
   8787..9185    -  CDS            BSD: blasticidin S deaminase; Aspergillus terreus BSD; confers resistance to blasticidin
   9204..9251    -  promoter       EM7 promoter: synthetic bacterial promoter&nbsp
   9299..9628    -  promoter       SV40 promoter: SV40 enhancer and early promoter
   9899..9917    -  promoter       T3 promoter: promoter for bacteriophage T3 RNA polymerase
   9960..9982    -  protein_bind   lac operator (fragment): The lac repressor binds to the lac operator to inhibit transcription in E. coli. This inhibition can be relieved by adding lactose or isopropyl-β-D-thiogalactopyranoside (IPTG). lac repressor encoded by lacI
   9986..10016   -  promoter       lac promoter: promoter for the E. coli lac operon
  10031..10052   -  protein_bind   CAP binding site: CAP binding activates transcription in the presence of cAMP. E. coli catabolite activator protein
  10065..10157   -  CDS            lacI (fragment): lac repressor; lacI; The lac repressor binds to the lac operator to inhibit transcription in E. coli. This inhibition can be relieved by adding lactose or isopropyl-β-D-thiogalactopyranoside (IPTG).
  10340..10928   -  rep_origin     ori: high-copy-number ColE1/pMB1/pBR322/pUC origin of replication
  11099..11959   -  CDS            AmpR: β-lactamase; bla; confers resistance to ampicillin, carbenicillin, and related antibiotics
  11960..12064   -  promoter       AmpR promoter: bla
