[The description below was written by a language model from this plasmid's Addgene catalogue record and pLannotate feature annotations shown in this document.]
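Description:
p2T-CAG-SpCas9-BlastR is a 12.1 kb mammalian expression plasmid for constitutive production of Streptococcus pyogenes Cas9. It was built on a Tol2 transposon backbone that originally carried a U6-sgRNA and hygromycin cassette. According to the record, everything between the Tol2 sites was replaced with a CAGGS promoter, the Cas9 coding sequence and a blasticidin resistance cassette. With Tol2 transposase supplied separately, this payload can in principle be integrated into the host genome. The Tol2 arms themselves are not picked out in the automated feature table. In E. coli the plasmid is maintained by a high-copy ColE1/pUC-type origin with ampicillin selection. The pBluescript-like backbone also contributes an f1 origin, lacZα and lac promoter remnants, and T7 and T3 promoters.

The annotation shows two promoter units in tandem upstream of Cas9. The first is a full CAG arrangement: CMV enhancer, chicken β-actin promoter and a chimeric β-actin/β-globin intron, preceded by a single loxP site. The second is a shorter CBh-like unit with a truncated CMV enhancer, chicken β-actin promoter and hybrid CBA/MVM intron. The Cas9 open reading frame follows, annotated as contiguous N- and C-terminal portions, and ends in a nucleoplasmin nuclear localization signal and a bGH polyadenylation signal. The catalogue lists a 3xFLAG tag, but the feature table does not annotate it. On the opposite strand, an SV40 early promoter and a bacterial EM7 promoter drive blasticidin S deaminase, which is terminated by an SV40 poly(A) signal; small bleomycin-resistance fragments nearby appear to be cloning remnants. The construct is suited to generating blasticidin-selected cell lines that stably express Cas9 for genome-editing experiments in which guide RNAs are delivered separately.
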