Addgene plasmid #107190: p2T-CAG-SpCas9-BlastR
Purpose: Confers constitutive expression of SpCas9
Depositing lab: Richard Sherwood. Depositing organization: Brigham and Women's Hospital. Publication: Predictable and precise template-free CRISPR editing of pathogenic variants. Shen MW, Arbab M, Hsu JY, Worstell D, Culbertson SJ, Krabbe O, Cassa CA, Liu DR, Gifford DK, Sherwood RI. Nature. 2018 Nov;563(7733):646-651. doi: 10.1038/s41586-018-0686-x. Epub 2018 Nov 7. PubMed 30405244.
Backbone
  Vector backbone: sgBbsI (p2Tol-U6-2xBbsI-sgRNA-HygR)
  Backbone manufacturer: Richard Sherwood Lab
  Backbone size w/o insert (bp): 6982
  Total vector size (bp): 12083
  Modifications to backbone: The sequence between Tol2 sites was replaced with a CAGGS promoter, Cas9 sequence, and Blasticidin resistance cassette.
  Vector type: Mammalian Expression, Bacterial Expression, CRISPR
  Selectable markers: Blasticidin
Growth in bacteria
  Bacterial resistance: Ampicillin, 100 μg/mL
  Growth temperature: 37°C
  Growth strain: DH5alpha
  Copy number: High Copy
Gene/Insert
  Gene/Insert name: SpCas9
  Insert size (bp): 4101
  Entrez Gene: NEWENTRY
  Promoter: Chicken ß-actin
  Tag / fusion protein: 3xFLAG
  Cloning method: Restriction Enzyme; 5′ cloning site MfeI (not destroyed); 3′ cloning site AgeI (not destroyed)
  Sequencing primers: 5′ CGAGGTCGACGGTATCG; 3′ CAAGTTAACAACAACAATTGCATTCATTTT
Terms and licenses: Academic/Nonprofit Terms; Industry Terms: Not Available to Industry
How to cite: p2T-CAG-SpCas9-BlastR was a gift from Richard Sherwood (Addgene plasmid # 107190 ; http://n2t.net/addgene:107190 ; RRID:Addgene_107190)
