>Addgene plasmid #107190 | p2T-CAG-SpCas9-BlastR | addgene partial sequence | sequence record 226980 | Addgene Partial NGS Result (promoter region)
GACATTGATTATTGACTAGTTATTAATAGTAATCAATTACGGGGTCATTAGTTCATAGCCCATATATGGA
GTTCCGCGTTACATAACTTACGGTAAATGGCCCGCCTGGCTGACCGCCCAACGACCCCCGCCCATTGACG
TCAATAATGACGTATGTTCCCATAGTAACGCCAATAGGGACTTTCCATTGACGTCAATGGGTGGAGTATT
TACGGTAAACTGCCCACTTGGCAGTACATCAAGTGTATCATATGCCAAGTACGCCCCCTATTGACGTCAA
TGACGGTAAATGGCCCGCCTGGCATTATGCCCAGTACATGACCTTATGGGACTTTCCTACTTGGCAGTAC
ATCTACGTATTAGTCATCGCTATTACCATGGTCGAGGTGAGCCCCACGTTCTGCTTCACTCTCCCCATCT
CCCCCCCCTCCCCACCCCCAATTTTGTATTTATTTATTTTTTAATTATTTTGTGCAGCGATGGGGGCGGG
GGGGGGGGGGGGGCGCGCGCCGGGGGGGGGGGGGGGGGGGGGGGGGGGGGGGGGGGGGGGGGGGGGGGGG
GGGGGGGCGGCCAATCAGGGGGGCGCGCCCCGAAAGTTTCCTTTTATGGCGGGGGGGGGGGGGCGGCGGC
CCTATAAAAAGCGAAGCGCGCGGCGGGCGGGGGGTCGCTGCGCGCTGCCTTCGCCCCGTGCCCCGCTCCG
CCGCCGCCTCGCGCCGCCCGCCCCGGCTCTGACTGACCGCGTTACTCCCACAGGTGAGCGGGCGGGACGG
CCCTTCTCCTCCGGGCTGTAATTAGCGCTTGGTTTAATGACGGCTTGTTTCTTTTCTGTGGCTGCGTGAA
AGCCTTGAGGGGCTCCGGGAGGGCCCTTTGTGCGGGGGGAGCGGCTCGGGGGGTGCGTGCGTGTGTGTGT
GCGTGGGGAGCGCCGCGTGCGGCTCCGCGCTGCCCGGCGGCTGTGAGCGCTGCGGGCGCGGCGCGGGGCT
TTGTGCGCTCCGCAGTGTGCGCGAGGGGAGCGCGGCCGGGGGCGGTGCCCCGCGGTGCGGGGGGGGCTGC
GAGGGGAACAAAGGCTGCGTGCGGGGTGTGTGCGTGGGGGGGTGAGCAGGGGGTGTGGGCGCGTCGGTCG
GGCTGCAACCCCCCCTGCACCCCCCTCCCCGAGTTGCTGAGCACGGCCCGGCTTCGGGTGCGGGGCTCCG
TACGGGGCGTGGCGCGGGGCTCGCCGTGCCGGGCGGGGGGTGGCGGCAGGTGGGGGTGCCGGGCGGGGCG
GGGCCGCCTCGGGCCGGGGGGGGCTCGGGGGGGGGGCGCGGCGGCCCCCGGGGCGCCGGCGGCTGTCGAG
GCGCGGCGAGCCGCAGCCATTGCCTTTTATGGTAATCGTGCGAGAGGGCGCAGGGACTTCCTTTGTCCCA
AATCTGTGCGGAGCCGAAATCTGGGAGGCGCCGCCGCACCCCCTCTAGCGGGCGCGGGGCGAAGCGGTGC
GGCGCCGGCAGGAAGGAAATGGGCGGGGAGGGCCTTCGTGCGTCGCCGCGCCGCCGTCCCCTTCTCCCTC
TCCAGCCTCGGGGCTGTCCGCGGGGGGACGGCTGCCTTCGGGGGGGACGGGGCAGGGCGGGGTTCGGCTT
CTGGCGTGTGACCGGCGGCTCTAGAGCCTCTGCTAACCATGTTCATGCCTTCTTCTTTTTCCTACAGCTC
CTGGGCAACGTGCTGGTTATTGTGCTGTCTCATCATTTTGGCAAAGAATTCCTCGAGCGGCCGCCAGTGT
GATGGATATCTGCAGAATTC
