>Addgene plasmid #107190 | p2T-CAG-SpCas9-BlastR | addgene partial sequence | sequence record 226982 | Addgene Partial NGS Result (Cas9 and backbone)
TCCACCGGAGCCACCATGGACTATAAGGACCACGACGGAGACTACAAGGATCATGATATTGATTACAAAG
ACGATGACGATAAGATGGCCCCAAAGAAGAAGCGGAAGGTCGGTATCCACGGAGTCCCAGCAGCCGACAA
GAAGTACAGCATCGGCCTGGACATCGGCACCAACTCTGTGGGCTGGGCCGTGATCACCGACGAGTACAAG
GTGCCCAGCAAGAAATTCAAGGTGCTGGGCAACACCGACCGGCACAGCATCAAGAAGAACCTGATCGGAG
CCCTGCTGTTCGACAGCGGCGAAACAGCCGAGGCCACCCGGCTGAAGAGAACCGCCAGAAGAAGATACAC
CAGACGGAAGAACCGGATCTGCTATCTGCAAGAGATCTTCAGCAACGAGATGGCCAAGGTGGACGACAGC
TTCTTCCACAGACTGGAAGAGTCCTTCCTGGTGGAAGAGGATAAGAAGCACGAGCGGCACCCCATCTTCG
GCAACATCGTGGACGAGGTGGCCTACCACGAGAAGTACCCCACCATCTACCACCTGAGAAAGAAACTGGT
GGACAGCACCGACAAGGCCGACCTGCGGCTGATCTATCTGGCCCTGGCCCACATGATCAAGTTCCGGGGC
CACTTCCTGATCGAGGGCGACCTGAACCCCGACAACAGCGACGTGGACAAGCTGTTCATCCAGCTGGTGC
AGACCTACAACCAGCTGTTCGAGGAAAACCCCATCAACGCCAGCGGCGTGGACGCCAAGGCCATCCTGTC
TGCCAGACTGAGCAAGAGCAGACGGCTGGAAAATCTGATCGCCCAGCTGCCCGGCGAGAAGAAGAATGGC
CTGTTCGGAAACCTGATTGCCCTGAGCCTGGGCCTGACCCCCAACTTCAAGAGCAACTTCGACCTGGCCG
AGGATGCCAAACTGCAGCTGAGCAAGGACACCTACGACGACGACCTGGACAACCTGCTGGCCCAGATCGG
CGACCAGTACGCCGACCTGTTTCTGGCCGCCAAGAACCTGTCCGACGCCATCCTGCTGAGCGACATCCTG
AGAGTGAACACCGAGATCACCAAGGCCCCCCTGAGCGCCTCTATGATCAAGAGATACGACGAGCACCACC
AGGACCTGACCCTGCTGAAAGCTCTCGTGCGGCAGCAGCTGCCTGAGAAGTACAAAGAGATTTTCTTCGA
CCAGAGCAAGAACGGCTACGCCGGCTACATTGACGGCGGAGCCAGCCAGGAAGAGTTCTACAAGTTCATC
AAGCCCATCCTGGAAAAGATGGACGGCACCGAGGAACTGCTCGTGAAGCTGAACAGAGAGGACCTGCTGC
GGAAGCAGCGGACCTTCGACAACGGCAGCATCCCCCACCAGATCCACCTGGGAGAGCTGCACGCCATTCT
GCGGCGGCAGGAAGATTTTTACCCATTCCTGAAGGACAACCGGGAAAAGATCGAGAAGATCCTGACCTTC
CGCATCCCCTACTACGTGGGCCCTCTGGCCAGGGGAAACAGCAGATTCGCCTGGATGACCAGAAAGAGCG
AGGAAACCATCACCCCCTGGAACTTCGAGGAAGTGGTGGACAAGGGCGCTTCCGCCCAGAGCTTCATCGA
GCGGATGACCAACTTCGATAAGAACCTGCCCAACGAGAAGGTGCTGCCCAAGCACAGCCTGCTGTACGAG
TACTTCACCGTGTATAACGAGCTGACCAAAGTGAAATACGTGACCGAGGGAATGAGAAAGCCCGCCTTCC
TGAGCGGCGAGCAGAAAAAGGCCATCGTGGACCTGCTGTTCAAGACCAACCGGAAAGTGACCGTGAAGCA
GCTGAAAGAGGACTACTTCAAGAAAATCGAGTGCTTCGACTCCGTGGAAATCTCCGGCGTGGAAGATCGG
TTCAACGCCTCCCTGGGCACATACCACGATCTGCTGAAAATTATCAAGGACAAGGACTTCCTGGACAATG
AGGAAAACGAGGACATTCTGGAAGATATCGTGCTGACCCTGACACTGTTTGAGGACAGAGAGATGATCGA
GGAACGGCTGAAAACCTATGCCCACCTGTTCGACGACAAAGTGATGAAGCAGCTGAAGCGGCGGAGATAC
ACCGGCTGGGGCAGGCTGAGCCGGAAGCTGATCAACGGCATCCGGGACAAGCAGTCCGGCAAGACAATCC
TGGATTTCCTGAAGTCCGACGGCTTCGCCAACAGAAACTTCATGCAGCTGATCCACGACGACAGCCTGAC
CTTTAAAGAGGACATCCAGAAAGCCCAGGTGTCCGGCCAGGGCGATAGCCTGCACGAGCACATTGCCAAT
CTGGCCGGCAGCCCCGCCATTAAGAAGGGCATCCTGCAGACAGTGAAGGTGGTGGACGAGCTCGTGAAAG
TGATGGGCCGGCACAAGCCCGAGAACATCGTGATCGAAATGGCCAGAGAGAACCAGACCACCCAGAAGGG
ACAGAAGAACAGCCGCGAGAGAATGAAGCGGATCGAAGAGGGCATCAAAGAGCTGGGCAGCCAGATCCTG
AAAGAACACCCCGTGGAAAACACCCAGCTGCAGAACGAGAAGCTGTACCTGTACTACCTGCAGAATGGGC
GGGATATGTACGTGGACCAGGAACTGGACATCAACCGGCTGTCCGACTACGATGTGGACCATATCGTGCC
TCAGAGCTTTCTGAAGGACGACTCCATCGACAACAAGGTGCTGACCAGAAGCGACAAGAACCGGGGCAAG
AGCGACAACGTGCCCTCCGAAGAGGTCGTGAAGAAGATGAAGAACTACTGGCGGCAGCTGCTGAACGCCA
AGCTGATTACCCAGAGAAAGTTCGACAATCTGACCAAGGCCGAGAGAGGCGGCCTGAGCGAACTGGATAA
GGCCGGCTTCATCAAGAGACAGCTGGTGGAAACCCGGCAGATCACAAAGCACGTGGCACAGATCCTGGAC
TCCCGGATGAACACTAAGTACGACGAGAATGACAAGCTGATCCGGGAAGTGAAAGTGATCACCCTGAAGT
CCAAGCTGGTGTCCGATTTCCGGAAGGATTTCCAGTTTTACAAAGTGCGCGAGATCAACAACTACCACCA
CGCCCACGACGCCTACCTGAACGCCGTCGTGGGAACCGCCCTGATCAAAAAGTACCCTAAGCTGGAAAGC
GAGTTCGTGTACGGCGACTACAAGGTGTACGACGTGCGGAAGATGATCGCCAAGAGCGAGCAGGAAATCG
GCAAGGCTACCGCCAAGTACTTCTTCTACAGCAACATCATGAACTTTTTCAAGACCGAGATTACCCTGGC
CAACGGCGAGATCCGGAAGCGGCCTCTGATCGAGACAAACGGCGAAACCGGGGAGATCGTGTGGGATAAG
GGCCGGGATTTTGCCACCGTGCGGAAAGTGCTGAGCATGCCCCAAGTGAATATCGTGAAAAAGACCGAGG
TGCAGACAGGCGGCTTCAGCAAAGAGTCTATCCTGCCCAAGAGGAACAGCGATAAGCTGATCGCCAGAAA
GAAGGACTGGGACCCTAAGAAGTACGGCGGCTTCGACAGCCCCACCGTGGCCTATTCTGTGCTGGTGGTG
GCCAAAGTGGAAAAGGGCAAGTCCAAGAAACTGAAGAGTGTGAAAGAGCTGCTGGGGATCACCATCATGG
AAAGAAGCAGCTTCGAGAAGAATCCCATCGACTTTCTGGAAGCCAAGGGCTACAAAGAAGTGAAAAAGGA
CCTGATCATCAAGCTGCCTAAGTACTCCCTGTTCGAGCTGGAAAACGGCCGGAAGAGAATGCTGGCCTCT
GCCGGCGAACTGCAGAAGGGAAACGAACTGGCCCTGCCCTCCAAATATGTGAACTTCCTGTACCTGGCCA
GCCACTATGAGAAGCTGAAGGGCTCCCCCGAGGATAATGAGCAGAAACAGCTGTTTGTGGAACAGCACAA
GCACTACCTGGACGAGATCATCGAGCAGATCAGCGAGTTCTCCAAGAGAGTGATCCTGGCCGACGCTAAT
CTGGACAAAGTGCTGTCCGCCTACAACAAGCACCGGGATAAGCCCATCAGAGAGCAGGCCGAGAATATCA
TCCACCTGTTTACCCTGACCAATCTGGGAGCCCCTGCCGCCTTCAAGTACTTTGACACCACCATCGACCG
GAAGAGGTACACCAGCACCAAAGAGGTGCTGGACGCCACCCTGATCCACCAGAGCATCACCGGCCTGTAC
GAGACACGGATCGACCTGTCTCAGCTGGGAGGCGACAAAAGGCCGGCGGCCACGAAAAAGGCCGGCCAGG
CAAAAAAGAAAAAGTAAGAATTCCTAGAGCTCGCTGATCAGCCTCGACTGTGCCTTCTAGTTGCCAGCCA
TCTGTTGTTTGCCCCTCCCCCGTGCCTTCCTTGACCCTGGAAGGTGCCACTCCCACTGTCCTTTCCTAAT
AAAATGAGGAAATTGCATCGCATTGTCTGAGTAGGTGTCATTCTATTCTGGGGGGTGGGGTGGGGCAGGA
CAGCAAGGGGGAGGATTGGGAAGAGAATAGCAGGCATGCTGGGGAGCGGCCGCTTCGAGCAGACATGATA
AGATACATTGATGAGTTTGGACAAACCACAACTAGAATGCAGTGAAAAAAATGCTTTATTTGTGAAATTT
GTGATGCTATTGCTTTATTTGTAACCATTATAAGCTGCAATAAACAAGTTAACAACAACAATTGCATTCA
TTTTATGTTTCAGGTTCAGGGGGAGATGTGGGAGGTTTTTTAAAGCAAGTAAAACCTCTACAAATGTGGT
AAAATCGCGATAAGGATCCGGGCTGGCGTAATAGCGGAGATGTGGGAGGTTTTTTAAAGCAAGTAAAACC
TCTACAAATGTGGTAAAATCGCGATAAGGATCCGGGCTGGCGTAATAGCGAAGAGGCCCGCACCGGGCCG
CTCGAATACAGACATGATAAGATACATTGATGAGTTTGGACAAACCACAACTAGAATGCAGTGAAAAAAA
TGCTTTATTTGTGAAATTTGTGATGCTATTGCTTTATTTGTAACCATTATAAGCTGCAATAAACAAGTTG
GGGTGGGCGAAGAACTCCAGCATGAGATCCCCGCGCTGGAGGATCATCCAGCCGGCGTCCCGGAAAACGA
TTCCGAAGCCCAACCTTTCATAGAAGGCGGCGGTGGAATCGAAATCTCGTAGCACGTGTCAGTCCTGCTC
CTCGGCCACGAAGTGCTTAGCCCTCCCACACATAACCAGAGGGCAGCAATTCACGAATCCCAACTGCCGT
CGGCTGTCCATCACTGTCCTTCACTATGGCTTTGATCCCAGGATGCAGATCGAGAAGCACCTGTCGGCAC
CGTCCGCAGGGGCTCAAGATGCCCCTGTTCTCATTTCCGATCGCGACGATACAAGTCAGGTTGCCAGCTG
CCGCAGCAGCAGCAGTGCCCAGCACCACGAGTTCTGCACAAGGTCCCCCAGTAAAATGATATACATTGAC
ACCAGTGAAGATGCGGCCGTCGCTAGAGAGAGCTGCGCTGGCGACGCTGTAGTCTTCAGAGATGGGGATG
CTGTTGATTGTAGCCGTTGCTCTTTCAATGAGGGTGGATTCTTCTTGAGACAAAGGCTTGGCCATGGTTT
AGTTCCTCACCTTGTCGTATTATACTATGCCGATATACTATGCCGATGATTAATTGTCAACACGTGCTGA
TCAGATCCGAAAATGGATATACAAGCTCCCGGGAGCTTTTTGCAAAAGCCTAGGCCTCCAAAAAAGCCTC
CTCACTACTTCTGGAATAGCTCAGAGGCAGAGGCGGCCTCGGCCTCTGCATAAATAAAAAAAATTAGTCA
GCCATGGGGCGGAGAATGGGCGGAACTGGGCGGAGTTAGGGGCGGGATGGGCGGAGTTAGGGGCGGGACT
ATGGTTGCTGACTAATTGAGATGCATGCTTTGCATACTTCTGCCTGCTGGGGAGCCTGGGGACTTTCCAC
ACCTGGTTGCTGACTAATTGAGATGCATGCTTTGCATACTTCTGCCTGCTGGGGAGCCTGGGGACTTTCC
ACACCCTAACTGACACACATTCCACAGAATTCAAGTGATCTCCAAAAAATAAGTACTTTTTGACTGTAAA
TAAAATTGTAAGGAGTAAAAAGTACTTTTTTTTCTAAAAAAATGTAATTAAGTAAAAGTAAAAGTATTGA
TTTTTAATTGTACTCAAGTAAAGTAAAAATCCCCAAAAATAATACTTAAGTACAGTAATCAAGTAAAATT
ACTCAAGTACTTTACACCTCTGGTTCTTGACCCCCTACCTTCAGCAAGCCCAGCAGATCCGAGCTCCAGC
TTTTGTTCCCTTTAGTGAGGGTTAATTGCGCGCTTGGCGTAATCATGGTCATAGCTGTTTCCTGTGTGAA
ATTGTTATCCGCTCACAATTCCACACAACATACGAGCCGGAAGCATAAAGTGTAAAGCCTGGGGTGCCTA
ATGAGTGAGCTAACTCACATTAATTGCGTTGCGCTCACTGCCCGCTTTCCAGTCGGGAAACCTGTCGTGC
CAGCTGCATTAATGAATCGGCCAACGCGCGGGGAGAGGCGGTTTGCGTATTGGGCGCTCTTCCGCTTCCT
CGCTCACTGACTCGCTGCGCTCGGTCGTTCGGCTGCGGCGAGCGGTATCAGCTCACTCAAAGGCGGTAAT
ACGGTTATCCACAGAATCAGGGGATAACGCAGGAAAGAACATGTGAGCAAAAGGCCAGCAAAAGGCCAGG
AACCGTAAAAAGGCCGCGTTGCTGGCGTTTTTCCATAGGCTCCGCCCCCCTGACGAGCATCACAAAAATC
GACGCTCAAGTCAGAGGTGGCGAAACCCGACAGGACTATAAAGATACCAGGCGTTTCCCCCTGGAAGCTC
CCTCGTGCGCTCTCCTGTTCCGACCCTGCCGCTTACCGGATACCTGTCCGCCTTTCTCCCTTCGGGAAGC
GTGGCGCTTTCTCATAGCTCACGCTGTAGGTATCTCAGTTCGGTGTAGGTCGTTCGCTCCAAGCTGGGCT
GTGTGCACGAACCCCCCGTTCAGCCCGACCGCTGCGCCTTATCCGGTAACTATCGTCTTGAGTCCAACCC
GGTAAGACACGACTTATCGCCACTGGCAGCAGCCACTGGTAACAGGATTAGCAGAGCGAGGTATGTAGGC
GGTGCTACAGAGTTCTTGAAGTGGTGGCCTAACTACGGCTACACTAGAAGAACAGTATTTGGTATCTGCG
CTCTGCTGAAGCCAGTTACCTTCGGAAAAAGAGTTGGTAGCTCTTGATCCGGCAAACAAACCACCGCTGG
TAGCGGTGGTTTTTTTGTTTGCAAGCAGCAGATTACGCGCAGAAAAAAAGGATCTCAAGAAGATCCTTTG
ATCTTTTCTACGGGGTCTGACGCTCAGTGGAACGAAAACTCACGTTAAGGGATTTTGGTCATGAGATTAT
CAAAAAGGATCTTCACCTAGATCCTTTTAAATTAAAAATGAAGTTTTAAATCAATCTAAAGTATATATGA
GTAAACTTGGTCTGACAGTTACCAATGCTTAATCAGTGAGGCACCTATCTCAGCGATCTGTCTATTTCGT
TCATCCATAGTTGCCTGACTCCCCGTCGTGTAGATAACTACGATACGGGAGGGCTTACCATCTGGCCCCA
GTGCTGCAATGATACCGCGAGACCCACGCTCACCGGCTCCAGATTTATCAGCAATAAACCAGCCAGCCGG
AAGGGCCGAGCGCAGAAGTGGTCCTGCAACTTTATCCGCCTCCATCCAGTCTATTAATTGTTGCCGGGAA
GCTAGAGTAAGTAGTTCGCCAGTTAATAGTTTGCGCAACGTTGTTGCCATTGCTACAGGCATCGTGGTGT
CACGCTCGTCGTTTGGTATGGCTTCATTCAGCTCCGGTTCCCAACGATCAAGGCGAGTTACATGATCCCC
CATGTTGTGCAAAAAAGCGGTTAGCTCCTTCGGTCCTCCGATCGTTGTCAGAAGTAAGTTGGCCGCAGTG
TTATCACTCATGGTTATGGCAGCACTGCATAATTCTCTTACTGTCATGCCATCCGTAAGATGCTTTTCTG
TGACTGGTGAGTACTCAACCAAGTCATTCTGAGAATAGTGTATGCGGCGACCGAGTTGCTCTTGCCCGGC
GTCAATACGGGATAATACCGCGCCACATAGCAGAACTTTAAAAGTGCTCATCATTGGAAAACGTTCTTCG
GGGCGAAAACTCTCAAGGATCTTACCGCTGTTGAGATCCAGTTCGATGTAACCCACTCGTGCACCCAACT
GATCTTCAGCATCTTTTACTTTCACCAGCGTTTCTGGGTGAGCAAAAACAGGAAGGCAAAATGCCGCAAA
AAAGGGAATAAGGGCGACACGGAAATGTTGAATACTCATACTCTTCCTTTTTCAATATTATTGAAGCATT
TATCAGGGTTATTGTCTCATGAGCGGATACATATTTGAATGTATTTAGAAAAATAAACAAATAGGGGTTC
CGCGCACATTTCCCCGAAAAGTGCCACCTAAATTGTAAGCGTTAATATTTTGTTAAAATTCGCGTTAAAT
TTTTGTTAAATCAGCTCATTTTTTAACCAATAGGCCGAAATCGGCAAAATCCCTTATAAATCAAAAGAAT
AGACCGAGATAGGGT
[37 nt withheld, positions 8626-8662]
AAAGAACGTGGACTCCAACGTCAAAGG
[49 nt withheld, positions 8690-8738]
T
[91 nt withheld, positions 8740-8830]
G
[52 nt withheld, positions 8832-8883]
GGGGGGGTGGGGG
[59 nt withheld, positions 8897-8955]
CCCATTCGCCATTCAGGCTGCGCAACTGTTGGGAAGGGCGATCGGTGCGGGCCTCTTCGCTATTACGCCA
GCTGGCGAAAGGGGGATGTGCTGCAAGGCGATTAAGTTGGGTAACGCCAGGGTTTTCCCAGTCACGACGT
TGTAAAACGACGGCCAGTGAGCGCGCGTAATACGACTCACTATAGGGCGAATTGGGTACCGGCATATGGT
TCTTGACAGAGGTGTAAAAAGTACTCAAAAATTTTACTCAAGTGAAAGTACAAGTACTTAGGGAAAATTT
TACTCAATTAAAAGTAAAAGTATCTGGCTAGAATCTTACTTGAGTAAAAGTAAAAAAGTACTCCATTAAA
ATTGTACTTGAGTATTAAGGAAGTAAAAGTAAAAGCAAGAAAGATCGATCTCGAAGGATCTGGAGGCCAC
CATGGTGTCGATAACTTCGTATAGCATACATTATACGAAGTTATCGATAAG
